>Addgene plasmid #223698 | pC0043-PspCas13b-gRNA non target | addgene full sequence | sequence record 442769 | Addgene NGS Result
CTAAATTGTAAGCGTTAATATTTTGTTAAAATTCGCGTTAAATTTTTGTTAAATCAGCTCATTTTTTAAC
CAATAGGCCGAAATCGGCAAAATCCCTTATAAATCAAAAGAATAGACCGAGATAGGGT
[37 nt withheld, positions 129-165]
AAAGAACGTGGACTCCAACGTCAAAGG
[49 nt withheld, positions 193-241]
T
[91 nt withheld, positions 243-333]
G
[124 nt withheld, positions 335-458]
CCCATTCGCCATTCAGGCTGCGCAACTGTTGGGAAGGGCGATCGGTGCGGGCCTCTTCGCTATTACGCCA
GCTGGCGAAAGGGGGATGTGCTGCAAGGCGATTAAGTTGGGTAACGCCAGGGTTTTCCCAGTCACGACGT
TGTAAAACGACGGCCAGTGAGCGCGCGTAATACGACTCACTATAGGGCGAATTGGGTACCGAGGGCCTAT
TTCCCATGATTCCTTCATATTTGCATATACGATACAAGGCTGTTAGAGAGATAATTGGAATTAATTTGAC
TGTAAACACAAAGATATTAGTACAAAATACGTGACGTAGAAAGTAATAATTTCTTGGGTAGTTTGCAGTT
TTAAAATTATGTTTTAAAATGGACTATCATATGCTTATCGTAACTTGAAAGTATTTCGATTTCTTGGCTT
TATATATCTTGTGGAAAGGACGAAACACCGGGCGATGAACTGCTCCATGGGCTCCAAGTCCTTGAACCCA
GGAATCTCAGGGTTGTGGAAGGTCCAGTTTTGAGGGGCTATTACAACTTTTTTTCCGCGGTGGAGCTCCA
GCTTTTGTTCCCTTTAGTGAGGGTTAATTGCGCGCTTGGCGTAATCATGGTCATAGCTGTTTCCTGTGTG
AAATTGTTATCCGCTCACAATTCCACACAACATACGAGCCGGAAGCATAAAGTGTAAAGCCTGGGGTGCC
TAATGAGTGAGCTAACTCACATTAATTGCGTTGCGCTCACTGCCCGCTTTCCAGTCGGGAAACCTGTCGT
GCCAGCTGCATTAATGAATCGGCCAACGCGCGGGGAGAGGCGGTTTGCGTATTGGGCGCTCTTCCGCTTC
CTCGCTCACTGACTCGCTGCGCTCGGTCGTTCGGCTGCGGCGAGCGGTATCAGCTCACTCAAAGGCGGTA
ATACGGTTATCCACAGAATCAGGGGATAACGCAGGAAAGAACATGTGAGCAAAAGGCCAGCAAAAGGCCA
GGAACCGTAAAAAGGCCGCGTTGCTGGCGTTTTTCCATAGGCTCCGCCCCCCTGACGAGCATCACAAAAA
TCGACGCTCAAGTCAGAGGTGGCGAAACCCGACAGGACTATAAAGATACTAGGCGTTTCCCCCTGGAAGC
TCCCTCGTGCGCTCTCCTGTTCCGACCCTGCCGCTTACCGGATACCTGTCCGCCTTTCTCCCTTCGGGAA
GCGTGGCGCTTTCTCATAGCTCACGCTGTAGGTATCTCAGTTCGGTGTAGGTCGTTCGCTCCAAGCTGGG
CTGTGTGCACGAACCCCCCGTTCAGCCCGACCGCTGCGCCTTATCCGGTAACTATCGTCTTGAGTCCAAC
CCGGTAAGACACGACTTATCGCCACTGGCAGCAGCCACTGGTAACAGGATTAGCAGAGCGAGGTATGTAG
GCGGTGCTACAGAGTTCTTGAAGTGGTGGCCTAACTACGGCTACACTAGAAGAACAGTATTTGGTATCTG
CGCTCTGCTGAAGCCAGTTACCTTCGGAAAAAGAGTTGGTAGCTCTTGATCCGGCAAACAAACCACCGCT
GGTAGCGGTGGTTTTTTTGTTTGCAAGCAGCAGATTACGCGCAGAAAAAAAGGATCTCAAGAAGATCCTT
TGATCTTTTCTACGGGGTCTGACGCTCAGTGGAACGAAAACTCACGTTAAGGGATTTTGGTCATGAGATT
ATCAAAAAGGATCTTCACCTAGATCCTTTTAAATTAAAAATGAAGTTTTAAATCAATCTAAAGTATATAT
GAGTAAACTTGGTCTGACAGTTACCAATGCTTAATCAGTGAGGCACCTATCTCAGCGATCTGTCTATTTC
GTTCATCCATAGTTGCCTGACTCCCCGTCGTGTAGATAACTACGATACGGGAGGGCTTACCATCTGGCCC
CAGTGCTGCAATGATACCGCGAGACCCACGCTCACCGGCTCCAGATTTATCAGCAATAAACCAGCCAGCC
GGAAGGGCCGAGCGCAGAAGTGGTCCTGCAACTTTATCCGCCTCCATCCAGTCTATTAATTGTTGCCGGG
AAGCTAGAGTAAGTAGTTCGCCAGTTAATAGTTTGCGCAACGTTGTTGCCATTGCTACAGGCATCGTGGT
GTCACGCTCGTCGTTTGGTATGGCTTCATTCAGCTCCGGTTCCCAACGATCAAGGCGAGTTACATGATCC
CCCATGTTGTGCAAAAAAGCGGTTAGCTCCTTCGGTCCTCCGATCGTTGTCAGAAGTAAGTTGGCCGCAG
TGTTATCACTCATGGTTATGGCAGCACTGCATAATTCTCTTACTGTCATGCCATCCGTAAGATGCTTTTC
TGTGACTGGTGAGTACTCAACCAAGTCATTCTGAGAATAGTGTATGCGGCGACCGAGTTGCTCTTGCCCG
GCGTCAATACGGGATAATACCGCGCCACATAGCAGAACTTTAAAAGTGCTCATCATTGGAAAACGTTCTT
CGGGGCGAAAACTCTCAAGGATCTTACCGCTGTTGAGATCCAGTTCGATGTAACCCACTCGTGCACCCAA
CTGATCTTCAGCATCTTTTACTTTCACCAGCGTTTCTGGGTGAGCAAAAACAGGAAGGCAAAATGCCGCA
AAAAAGGGAATAAGGGCGACACGGAAATGTTGAATACTCATACTCTTCCTTTTTCAATATTATTGAAGCA
TTTATCAGGGTTATTGTCTCATGAGCGGATACATATTTGAATGTATTTAGAAAAATAAACAAATAGGGGT
TCCGCGCACATTTCCCCGAAAAGTGCCAC
Features (pLannotate 1.2.2; 14 found; start..end, strand, type, name):
     30..458     -  rep_origin     f1 ori (sequence partly withheld): f1 bacteriophage origin of replication; arrow indicates direction of (+) strand synthesis
    463..618     -  CDS            lacZα (fragment): LacZα fragment of β-galactosidase; lacZ fragment
    626..644     +  promoter       T7 promoter: promoter for bacteriophage T7 RNA polymerase
    659..899     +  promoter       U6 promoter: RNA polymerase III promoter for human U6 snRNA
    910..959     -  CDS            hGLuc (fragment): secreted Gaussia luciferase human codon-optimized
    986..1002    +  promoter       TEF1 promoter (fragment): S. cerevisiae TEF1; promoter for EF-1α
   1029..1047    -  promoter       T3 promoter: promoter for bacteriophage T3 RNA polymerase
   1092..1108    -  protein_bind   lac operator: The lac repressor binds to the lac operator to inhibit transcription in E. coli. This inhibition can be relieved by adding lactose or isopropyl-β-D-thiogalactopyranoside (IPTG). lac repressor encoded by lacI
   1116..1146    -  promoter       lac promoter: promoter for the E. coli lac operon
   1161..1182    -  protein_bind   CAP binding site: CAP binding activates transcription in the presence of cAMP. E. coli catabolite activator protein
   1195..1287    -  CDS            lacI (fragment): lac repressor; lacI; The lac repressor binds to the lac operator to inhibit transcription in E. coli. This inhibition can be relieved by adding lactose or isopropyl-β-D-thiogalactopyranoside (IPTG).
   1470..2058    -  rep_origin     ori: high-copy-number ColE1/pMB1/pBR322/pUC origin of replication
   2229..3089    -  CDS            AmpR: β-lactamase; bla; confers resistance to ampicillin, carbenicillin, and related antibiotics
   3090..3194    -  promoter       AmpR promoter: bla
