[The description below was written by a language model from this plasmid's Addgene catalogue record and pLannotate feature annotations shown in this document.]
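Description:
pC0043-PspCas13b-gRNA non target is a small (about 3.2 kb) mammalian CRISPR guide RNA expression plasmid built on the pC0043 backbone. It supplies a control guide for experiments with dPspCas13b-FTO, a fusion of catalytically inactive Cas13b to the m6A RNA demethylase FTO. The backbone has a pBluescript-like layout. A high-copy ColE1/pUC origin supports replication in E. coli, and an f1 origin allows single-stranded DNA production. The AmpR (β-lactamase) gene with its own promoter provides ampicillin selection. Remnants of the lacZα cloning region are also present, including the lac promoter, lac operator, CAP site and flanking T7 and T3 promoters. No mammalian selection marker or Cas13 coding sequence is annotated, so the effector protein must come from a separate construct.

The payload is a human U6 RNA polymerase III promoter followed by a 50-nt spacer. The feature table annotates this spacer as a reverse-strand fragment of human codon-optimized Gaussia luciferase, which agrees with the catalogue description of the insert as a luciferase-directed control sequence. Because cells lacking this reporter have no matching endogenous transcript, the guide serves as a non-targeting control. The PspCas13b direct repeat that would be expected downstream of the spacer is not annotated. The short "TEF1 promoter" hit in that region is probably a spurious match and not a functional element.

The plasmid is typically co-transfected with the dPspCas13b-FTO effector alongside target-specific guides. This allows effects of site-directed m6A demethylation to be distinguished from nonspecific effects of expressing the effector and a guide.
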