Addgene plasmid #223698: pC0043-PspCas13b-gRNA non target
Purpose: gRNA control for dPspCas13b-FTO
Depositing lab: Chuan He. Depositing organization: University of Chicago. Publication: FTO mediates LINE1 m(6)A demethylation and chromatin regulation in mESCs and mouse development. Wei J, Yu X, Yang L, Liu X, Gao B, Huang B, Dou X, Liu J, Zou Z, Cui XL, Zhang LS, Zhao X, Liu Q, He PC, Sepich-Poore C, Zhong N, Liu W, Li Y, Kou X, Zhao Y, Wu Y, Cheng X, Chen C, An Y, Dong X, Wang H, Shu Q, Hao Z, Duan T, He YY, Li X, Gao S, Gao Y, He C. Science. 2022 May 27;376(6596):968-973. doi: 10.1126/science.abe9582. Epub 2022 May 5. PubMed 35511947.
Backbone
  Vector backbone: pC0043
  Vector type: Mammalian Expression, CRISPR
Growth in bacteria
  Bacterial resistance: Ampicillin, 100 μg/mL
  Growth temperature: 37°C
  Growth strain: DH5alpha
  Copy number: Unknown
Gene/Insert
  Gene/Insert name: gRNA target sequence for luciferase control
  gRNA/shRNA sequence: CCTGAGATTCCTGGGTTCAAGGACTTGGAGCCCATGGAGCAGTTCATCGC
Terms and licenses: Academic/Nonprofit Terms; Industry Terms: Not Available to Industry
How to cite: pC0043-PspCas13b-gRNA non target was a gift from Chuan He (Addgene plasmid # 223698 ; http://n2t.net/addgene:223698 ; RRID:Addgene_223698)
